Addgene plasmid #231557: pCMVtrunc sfCherry2ΔC4-Lifeact
Purpose: Mammalian expression of Lifeact fused to C-terminally truncated superfolder Cherry2, for actin filament organization measurements using fluorescence polarization microscopy
Depositing lab: Manos Mavrakis. Publication: Genetically encoded reporters of actin filament organization in living cells and tissues. Martins CS, Iv F, Suman SK, Panagiotou TC, Sidor C, Ruso-Lopez M, Plancke CN, Omi S, Pages R, Gomes M, Llewellyn A, Bandi SR, Ramond L, Arbizzani F, Rimoli CV, Schnorrer F, Robin F, Wilde A, LeGoff L, Pedelacq JD, Jegou A, Cabantous S, Rincon SA, Chandre C, Brasselet S, Mavrakis M. Cell. 2025 Apr 1:S0092-8674(25)00276-4. doi: 10.1016/j.cell.2025.03.003. PubMed 40179884.
Backbone
  Vector backbone: pCMVtrunc (Watanabe and Mitchison, 2002)
  Vector type: Mammalian Expression
Growth in bacteria
  Bacterial resistance: Kanamycin, 50 μg/mL
  Growth temperature: 37°C
  Growth strain: DH5alpha
  Copy number: High Copy
Gene/Insert
  Gene/Insert name: Lifeact (alt name: first 17 residues of budding yeast Abp140)
  Species: S. cerevisiae (budding yeast)
  Entrez Gene: ABP140 (a.k.a. YOR239W, TRM140, YOR240W)
  Promoter: CMVtrunc
  Tag / fusion protein: sfCherry2 (N terminal on insert)
  Cloning method: Gibson Cloning
Terms and licenses: Academic/Nonprofit Terms; Industry Terms: Not Available to Industry
Depositor comments: Please visit https://doi.org/10.1101/2024.04.26.591305 for bioRxiv preprint. This plasmid is also called L81 in the paper.
How to cite: pCMVtrunc sfCherry2ΔC4-Lifeact was a gift from Manos Mavrakis (Addgene plasmid # 231557 ; http://n2t.net/addgene:231557 ; RRID:Addgene_231557)
