[The description below was written by a language model from this plasmid's Addgene catalogue record and pLannotate feature annotations shown in this document.]
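Description:
pCMVtrunc sfCherry2ΔC4-Lifeact is a 4.2 kb mammalian expression plasmid built on the pCMVtrunc backbone. It is propagated in E. coli from a high-copy ColE1/pUC-type origin under kanamycin selection. The resistance marker is the Tn5 NeoR/KanR aminoglycoside phosphotransferase gene. It sits behind tandem bacterial (AmpR/bla) and SV40 early promoters and is followed by an HSV TK polyadenylation signal, so the same gene can in principle also confer G418 resistance in mammalian cells. An f1 origin is also present. The short annotated hits to large T antigen, ble and bGH poly(A) are fragments that most likely reflect residual backbone sequence rather than functional elements.

The expression cassette is driven by a truncated CMV promoter, annotated as only a short piece of the CMV enhancer joined to a fragment of the minimal CMV promoter. Such a deletion is generally used to give weak expression, which suits cytoskeletal probes that can perturb their target when abundant, though the record does not state expression levels. The promoter drives a single open reading frame in which the red fluorescent protein sfCherry2, truncated at its C-terminus (ΔC4 in the name, presumably four residues), is fused directly upstream of Lifeact. Lifeact is the F-actin-binding peptide formed by the first 17 residues of budding yeast Abp140. The feature coordinates show the two coding segments abutting without an annotated linker, and an SV40 poly(A) signal terminates the transcript.

Trimming the fluorescent protein terminus at the junction is presumably meant to restrict the fluorophore's rotational freedom relative to the actin filament. The stated purpose is to measure actin filament organization in living mammalian cells by fluorescence polarization microscopy.
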