Features (pLannotate 1.2.2; 14 found; start..end, strand, type, name):
      1..93      +  enhancer       CMV enhancer (fragment): human cytomegalovirus immediate early enhancer
     91..114     +  promoter       minimal CMV promoter (fragment): human cytomegalovirus (CMV) immediate early promoter
    146..808     +  CDS            sfCherry2: sfCherry2 is a basic (constitutively fluorescent) fluorescent protein published in 2017, derived from Discosoma sp.. It is reported to be a monomer.
    809..856     +  CDS            Lifeact (fragment): peptide that binds filamentous actin (Riedl et al., 2008) first 17 amino acids of budding yeast Abp140
    882..966     +  CDS            large T antigen (fragment): large T antigen from SV40 (simian virus 40)
    989..1110    +  polyA_signal   SV40 poly(A) signal: SV40 polyadenylation signal
   1144..1572    -  rep_origin     f1 ori (sequence partly withheld): f1 bacteriophage origin of replication; arrow indicates direction of (+) strand synthesis
   1599..1703    +  promoter       AmpR promoter: bla
   1705..2062    +  promoter       SV40 promoter: SV40 enhancer and early promoter
   2097..2891    +  CDS            NeoR/KanR: aminoglycoside phosphotransferase from Tn5; aph(3')-II (or nptII); confers resistance to neomycin, kanamycin, and G418 (Geneticin®)
   2912..3064    +  CDS            ble (fragment): BLE_KLEPN - Experimental evidence at protein level: Swiss-Prot protein existence level 1. Binding protein with a strong affinity to the bleomycin family of antibiotics. Binds to CL990; an antimitotic-antibiotic compound. From Klebsiella pneumoniae.
   3123..3170    +  polyA_signal   HSV TK poly(A) signal: herpes simplex virus thymidine kinase polyadenylation signal (Cole and Stacy, 1985)
   3261..3277    -  polyA_signal   bGH poly(A) signal (fragment): bovine growth hormone polyadenylation signal
   3499..4087    +  rep_origin     ori: high-copy-number ColE1/pMB1/pBR322/pUC origin of replication
>Addgene plasmid #231557 | pCMVtrunc sfCherry2ΔC4-Lifeact | addgene full sequence | sequence record 459687 | Addgene NGS Result
TAGTTATTAATAGTAATCAATTACGGGGTCATTAGTTCATAGCCCATATATGGAGTTCCGCGTTACATAA
CTTACGGTAAATGGCCCGCCTGGGAGGTCTATATAAGCAGAGCTGGTTTAGTGAACCGTCAGATCCGCTA
GCATGGAGGAGGACAACATGGCCATCATCAAGGAGTTCATGAGATTCAAGGTGCACATGGAGGGCAGCGT
GAACGGCCACGAGTTCGAGATCGAGGGCGAGGGCGAGGGCCACCCCTACGAGGGCACCCAGACCGCCAAG
CTGAAGGTGACCAAGGGCGGCCCCCTGCCCTTCGCCTGGGACATCCTGAGCCCCCAGTTCATGTACGGCA
GCAAGGCCTACGTGAAGCACCCCGCCGACATCCCCGACTACCTGAAGCTGAGCTTCCCCGAGGGCTTCAC
CTGGGAGAGAGTGATGAACTTCGAGGACGGCGGCGTGGTGACCGTGACCCAGGACAGCAGCCTGCAGGAC
GGCCAGTTCATCTACAAGGTGAAGCTGCTGGGCATCAACTTCCCCAGCGACGGCCCCGTGATGCAGAAGA
AGACCATGGGCTGGGAGGCCAGCACCGAGAGAATGTACCCCGAGGACGGCGCCCTGAAGGGCGAGATCAA
CCAGAGACTGAAGCTGAAGGACGGCGGCCACTACGACGCCGAGGTGAAGACCACCTACAAGGCCAAGAAG
CCCGTGCAGCTGCCCGGCGCCTACAACGTGGACATCAAGCTGGACATCACCAGCCACAACGAGGACTACA
CCATCGTGGAGCAGTACGAGAGAGCCGAGGCCAGACACGGTGTCGCAGATTTGATCAAGAAATTCGAAAG
CATCTCAAAGGAAGAATAAGGATCCACCGGATCTAGATAACTGATCATAATCAGCCATACCACATTTGTA
GAGGTTTTACTTGCTTTAAAAAACCTCCCACACCTCCCCCTGAACCTGAAACATAAAATGAATGCAATTG
TTGTTGTTAACTTGTTTATTGCAGCTTATAATGGTTACAAATAAAGCAATAGCATCACAAATTTCACAAA
TAAAGCATTTTTTTCACTGCATTCTAGTTGTGGTTTGTCCAAACTCATCAATGTATCTTAACGCGTAAAT
TGTAAGCGTTAATATTTTGTTAAAATTCGCGTTAAATTTTTGTTAAATCAGCTCATTTTTTAACCAATAG
GCCGAAATCGGCAAAATCCCTTATAAATCAAAAGAATAGACCGAGATAGGGT
[37 nt withheld, positions 1243-1279]
AAAGAACGTGGACTCCAACGTCAAAGG
[49 nt withheld, positions 1307-1355]
T
[91 nt withheld, positions 1357-1447]
G
[124 nt withheld, positions 1449-1572]
CAGGTGGCACTTTTCGGGGAAATGTGCGCGGAACCCCTATTTGTTTATTTTTCTAAATACATTCAAATAT
GTATCCGCTCATGAGACAATAACCCTGATAAATGCTTCAATAATATTGAAAAAGGAAGAGTCCTGAGGCG
GAAAGAACCAGCTGTGGAATGTGTGTCAGTTAGGGTGTGGAAAGTCCCCAGGCTCCCCAGCAGGCAGAAG
TATGCAAAGCATGCATCTCAATTAGTCAGCAACCAGGTGTGGAAAGTCCCCAGGCTCCCCAGCAGGCAGA
AGTATGCAAAGCATGCATCTCAATTAGTCAGCAACCATAGTCCCGCCCCTAACTCCGCCCATCCCGCCCC
TAACTCCGCCCAGTTCCGCCCATTCTCCGCCCCATGGCTGACTAATTTTTTTTATTTATGCAGAGGCCGA
GGCCGCCTCGGCCTCTGAGCTATTCCAGAAGTAGTGAGGAGGCTTTTTTGGAGGCCTAGGCTTTTGCAAA
GATCGATCAAGAGACAGGATGAGGATCGTTTCGCATGATTGAACAAGATGGATTGCACGCAGGTTCTCCG
GCCGCTTGGGTGGAGAGGCTATTCGGCTATGACTGGGCACAACAGACAATCGGCTGCTCTGATGCCGCCG
TGTTCCGGCTGTCAGCGCAGGGGCGCCCGGTTCTTTTTGTCAAGACCGACCTGTCCGGTGCCCTGAATGA
ACTGCAAGACGAGGCAGCGCGGCTATCGTGGCTGGCCACGACGGGCGTTCCTTGCGCAGCTGTGCTCGAC
GTTGTCACTGAAGCGGGAAGGGACTGGCTGCTATTGGGCGAAGTGCCGGGGCAGGATCTCCTGTCATCTC
ACCTTGCTCCTGCCGAGAAAGTATCCATCATGGCTGATGCAATGCGGCGGCTGCATACGCTTGATCCGGC
TACCTGCCCATTCGACCACCAAGCGAAACATCGCATCGAGCGAGCACGTACTCGGATGGAAGCCGGTCTT
GTCGATCAGGATGATCTGGACGAAGAGCATCAGGGGCTCGCGCCAGCCGAACTGTTCGCCAGGCTCAAGG
CGAGCATGCCCGACGGCGAGGATCTCGTCGTGACCCATGGCGATGCCTGCTTGCCGAATATCATGGTGGA
AAATGGCCGCTTTTCTGGATTCATCGACTGTGGCCGGCTGGGTGTGGCGGACCGCTATCAGGACATAGCG
TTGGCTACCCGTGATATTGCTGAAGAGCTTGGCGGCGAATGGGCTGACCGCTTCCTCGTGCTTTACGGTA
TCGCCGCTCCCGATTCGCAGCGCATCGCCTTCTATCGCCTTCTTGACGAGTTCTTCTGAGCGGGACTCTG
GGGTTCGAAATGACCGACCAAGCGACGCCCAACCTGCCATCACGAGATTTCGATTCCACCGCCGCCTTCT
ATGAAAGGTTGGGCTTCGGAATCGTTTTCCGGGACGCCGGCTGGATGATCCTCCAGCGCGGGGATCTCAT
GCTGGAGTTCTTCGCCCACCCTAGGGGGAGGCTAACTGAAACACGGAAGGAGACAATACCGGAAGGAACC
CGCGCTATGACGGCAATAAAAAGACAGAATAAAACGCACGGTGTTGGGTCGTTTGTTCATAAACGCGGGG
TTCGGTCCCAGGGCTGGCACTCTGTCGATACCCCACCGAGACCCCATTGGGGCCAATACGCCCGCGTTTC
TTCCTTTTCCCCACCCCACCCCCCAAGTTCGGGTGAAGGCCCAGGGCTCGCAGCCAACGTCGGGGCGGCA
GGCCCTGCCATAGCCTCAGGTTACTCATATATACTTTAGATTGATTTAAAACTTCATTTTTAATTTAAAA
GGATCTAGGTGAAGATCCTTTTTGATAATCTCATGACCAAAATCCCTTAACGTGAGTTTTCGTTCCACTG
AGCGTCAGACCCCGTAGAAAAGATCAAAGGATCTTCTTGAGATCCTTTTTTTCTGCGCGTAATCTGCTGC
TTGCAAACAAAAAAACCACCGCTACCAGCGGTGGTTTGTTTGCCGGATCAAGAGCTACCAACTCTTTTTC
CGAAGGTAACTGGCTTCAGCAGAGCGCAGATACCAAATACTGTTCTTCTAGTGTAGCCGTAGTTAGGCCA
CCACTTCAAGAACTCTGTAGCACCGCCTACATACCTCGCTCTGCTAATCCTGTTACCAGTGGCTGCTGCC
AGTGGCGATAAGTCGTGTCTTACCGGGTTGGACTCAAGACGATAGTTACCGGATAAGGCGCAGCGGTCGG
GCTGAACGGGGGGTTCGTGCACACAGCCCAGCTTGGAGCGAACGACCTACACCGAACTGAGATACCTACA
GCGTGAGCTATGAGAAAGCGCCACGCTTCCCGAAGGGAGAAAGGCGGACAGGTATCCGGTAAGCGGCAGG
GTCGGAACAGGAGAGCGCACGAGGGAGCTTCCAGGGGGAAACGCCTGGTATCTTTATAGTCCTGTCGGGT
TTCGCCACCTCTGACTTGAGCGTCGATTTTTGTGATGCTCGTCAGGGGGGCGGAGCCTATGGAAAAACGC
CAGCAACGCGGCCTTTTTACGGTTCCTGGCCTTTTGCTGGCCTTTTGCTCACATGTTCTTTCCTGCGTTA
TCCCCTGATTCTGTGGATAACCGTATTACCGCCATGCAT
